Addgene plasmid #64927: pcDNA3-TORCAR
Purpose: FRET-based biosensor for monitoring mTORC1 kinase activity.
Depositing lab: Jin Zhang. Depositing organization: Johns Hopkins University and School of Medicine. Publication: Dynamic Visualization of mTORC1 Activity in Living Cells. Zhou X, Clister TL, Lowry PR, Seldin MM, Wong GW, Zhang J. Cell Rep. 2015 Mar 11. pii: S2211-1247(15)00177-1. doi: 10.1016/j.celrep.2015.02.031. PubMed 25772363.
Backbone
  Vector backbone: pcDNA3
  Backbone manufacturer: Invitrogen
  Backbone size w/o insert (bp): 5446
  Total vector size (bp): 7225
  Vector type: Mammalian Expression
  Selectable markers: Neomycin (select with G418)
Growth in bacteria
  Bacterial resistance: Ampicillin, 100 μg/mL
  Growth temperature: 37°C
  Growth strain: DH5alpha
  Copy number: High Copy
Gene/Insert
  Gene/Insert name: TORCAR
  Species: H. sapiens (human), Synthetic
  Insert size (bp): 1803
  Entrez Gene: EIF4EBP1 (a.k.a. 4E-BP1, 4EBP1, BP-1, PHAS-I)
  Promoter: CMV
  Tag / fusion protein: Cerulean (N terminal on insert); YPet (C terminal on insert)
  Cloning method: Restriction Enzyme; 5′ cloning site BamHI (not destroyed); 3′ cloning site EcoRI (not destroyed)
  Sequencing primers: 5′ T7 forward; 3′ BGH reverse
Terms and licenses: Academic/Nonprofit Terms; Industry Terms: Not Available to Industry
How to cite: pcDNA3-TORCAR was a gift from Jin Zhang (Addgene plasmid # 64927 ; http://n2t.net/addgene:64927 ; RRID:Addgene_64927)
