[The description below was written by a language model from this plasmid's Addgene catalogue record.]
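Description:
pcDNA3-TORCAR is a mammalian expression plasmid of about 7.2 kb, built on the Invitrogen pcDNA3 backbone, that encodes TORCAR, a genetically encoded FRET biosensor for reporting mTORC1 kinase activity in living cells. It is maintained as a high-copy plasmid in E. coli under ampicillin selection. The backbone also carries a neomycin resistance marker, so transfected mammalian cells can be selected with G418 when stable expression is wanted.

The roughly 1.8 kb insert was cloned between BamHI and EcoRI sites, both of which are preserved, and it is transcribed from the CMV promoter, which gives strong constitutive expression in most mammalian cell lines. The coding sequence is a partly human, partly synthetic fusion. Sequence from human EIF4EBP1 (4E-BP1), a well-known direct substrate of mTORC1, sits between the cyan fluorescent protein Cerulean at the N terminus and the yellow fluorescent protein YPet at the C terminus. Cerulean and YPet form a donor and acceptor FRET pair. The general principle of such sensors is that phosphorylation of the sandwiched substrate changes its conformation, and therefore the distance or orientation between the two fluorophores. This produces a change in the cyan-to-yellow emission ratio that can be followed by live-cell imaging. The record does not state how much of 4E-BP1 is included or in which direction the FRET signal changes on phosphorylation.

The construct is typically used for transient or stable expression in cultured mammalian cells, to follow mTORC1 signalling dynamics in real time by ratiometric fluorescence microscopy. The T7 forward and BGH reverse priming sites flanking the pcDNA3 cloning region are listed for verifying the insert by sequencing.
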