>Addgene plasmid #64927 | pcDNA3-TORCAR | addgene partial sequence | sequence record 112364 | CMV-F 5'-CGCAAATGGGCGGTAGGCGTG-3'
ACTGCTTACTGGCTTATCGAAATTAATACGACTCACTATAGGGAGACCCAAGCTTGGTACCGAGCTCGGA
TCCCATGGTGAGCAAGGGCGAGGAGCTGTTCACCGGGGTGGTGCCCATCCTGGTCGAGCTGGACGGCGAC
GTAAACGGCCACAGGTTCAGCGTGTCCGGCGAGGGCGAGGGCGATGCCACCTACGGCAAGCTGACCCTGA
AGTTCATCTGCACCACCGGCAAGCTGCCCGTGCCCTGGCCCACCCTCGTGACCACCCTGACCTGGGGCGT
GCAGTGCTTCGCCCGCTACCCCGACCACATGAAGCAGCACGACTTCTTCAAGTCCGCCATGCCCGAAGGC
TACGTCCAGGAGCGTACCATCTTCTTCAAGGACGACGGCAACTACAAGACCCGCGCCGAGGTGAAGTTCG
AGGGCGACACCCTGGTGAACCGCATCGAGCTGAAGGGCATCGACTTCAAGGAGGACGGCAACATCCTGGG
GCACAAGCTGGAGTACAACGCCATCAGTGACAACGTCTATATCACCGCCGACAAGCAGAAGAACGGCATC
AAGGCCCACTTCAAGATCCGCCACAACATCGAGGACGGCAGCGTGCAGCTCGCCGACCACTACCAGCAGA
ACACCCCCATCGGCGACGGCCCCGTGCTGCTGCCCGACAACCACTACCTGAGCACCCAGTCCGCCCTGAG
C
