>Addgene plasmid #64927 | pcDNA3-TORCAR | addgene partial sequence | sequence record 112365 | BGH-rev 5'-TAGAAGGCACAGTCGAGG-3'
TCTAGATGCATGCTCGAGCGGCCGCCAGTGTGATGGATATCTGCAGAATTCTTACTATTTGTACAATTCA
TTCATACCCTCGGTAATACCAGCAGCAGTCAAAAATTCTAACAAGACCATGTGGTCTCTCTTTTCGTTTG
GATCTTTGAATAAGGCAGATTGATAGGATAAGTAATGGTTGTCTGGTAACAAGACTGGACCATCACCAAT
TGGAGTATTTTGTTGATAATGGTCAGCTAATTGAACACCACCATCTTCAATGTTGTGTCTAATTTTGAAG
TTAGCTTTGATACCATTCTTTTGTTTGTCAGCAGTGATGTAAACATTGTGAGAGTTATAGTTGTATTCCA
ATTTGTGACCTAAAATGTTACCATCTTCTTTAAAATCAATACCTTTTAATTCGATTCTATTAACTAAGGT
ATCACCTTCAAACTTGACTTCAGCTCTGGTCTTGTAGTTACCGTCATCTTTGAAAAAAATAGTTCTTTCT
TGAACATAACCTTCTGGCATGGCAGACTTGAAAAAGTCATGTTGTTTCATATGATCTGGGTATCTAGCAA
AACATTGAACACCATAACCTAAAGTAGTGACTAAGGTTGGCCATGGAACTGGCAATTTACCAGTAGTACA
GAGTAATTTTAAGGTCAATTTACCGTACGTAGCATCACCTTCACCTTCACCGGAGACAG
