>Addgene plasmid #64927 | pcDNA3-TORCAR | addgene partial sequence | sequence record 113786 | Cer-F 5'-cctgagcaaagaccccaac-3'
CGTGACCGCCGCCGGGATCACTCTCGGCATGGACGAGCTGTACAAGCGCATGCATATGTCCGGGGGCAGC
AGCTGCAGCCAGACCCCAAGCCGGGCCATCCCCGCCACTCGCCGGGTGGTGCTCGGCGACGGCGTGCAGC
TCCCGCCCGGGGACTACAGCACGACCCCCGGCGGCACGCTCTTCAGCACCACCCCGGGAGGTACCAGGAT
CATCTATGACCGGAAATTCCTGATGGAGTGTCGGAACTCACCTGTGACCAAAACACCCCCAAGGGATCTG
CCCACCATTCCGGGGGTCACCAGCCCTTCCAGTGATGAGCCCCCCATGGAAGCCAGCCAGAGCCACCTGC
GCAATAGCCCAGAAGATAAGCGGGCGGGCGGTGAAGAGTCACAGTTTGAGATGGACATTGAGCTCTCTAA
AGGTGAAGAATTATTCACTGGTGTTGTCCCAATTTTGGTTGAATTAGATGGTGATGTTAATGGTCACAAA
TTTTCTGTCTCCGGTGAAGGTGAAGGTGATGCTACGTACGGTAAATTGACCTTAAAATTACTCTGTACTA
CTGGTAAATTGCCAGTTCCATGGCCAACCTTAGTCACTACTTTAGGTTATGGTGTTCAATGTTTTGCTAG
ATACCCAGATCATATGAAACAACATGACTTTTTCAAGTCTGCCATGCCAGAAGGTTATGTTCAAGAAAGA
ACTA
