LOCUS       Exported 7224 bp ds-DNA circular SYN 12-MAY-2021
DEFINITION  FRET-based biosensor for monitoring mTORC1 kinase activity..
ACCESSION   .
VERSION     .
KEYWORDS    pcDNA3-TORCAR
SOURCE      synthetic DNA construct
  ORGANISM  synthetic DNA construct
REFERENCE   1 (bases 1 to 7224)
  AUTHORS   Zhou X, Clister TL, Lowry PR, Seldin MM, Wong GW, Zhang J
  TITLE     Dynamic Visualization of mTORC1 Activity in Living Cells.
  JOURNAL   Cell Rep. 2015 Mar 11. pii: S2211-1247(15)00177-1. doi:
            10.1016/j.celrep.2015.02.031.
  PUBMED    25772363
REFERENCE   2 (bases 1 to 7224)
  AUTHORS   .
  TITLE     Direct Submission
  JOURNAL   Exported May 12, 2021 from SnapGene Server 1.1.58
            http://www.snapgene.com
FEATURES             Location/Qualifiers
     source          1..7224
                     /organism="synthetic DNA construct"
                     /mol_type="other DNA"
     primer_bind     complement(54..73)
                     /label=pRS-marker
                     /note="pRS vectors, use to sequence yeast selectable
                     marker"
     enhancer        245..624
                     /label=CMV enhancer
                     /note="human cytomegalovirus immediate early enhancer"
     promoter        625..828
                     /label=CMV promoter
                     /note="human cytomegalovirus (CMV) immediate early
                     promoter"
     primer_bind     779..799
                     /label=CMV-F
                     /note="Human CMV immediate early promoter, forward primer"
     primer_bind     873..892
                     /label=T7
                     /note="T7 promoter, forward primer"
     promoter        873..891
                     /label=T7 promoter
                     /note="promoter for bacteriophage T7 RNA polymerase"
     CDS             924..1640
                     /codon_start=1
                     /product="enhanced monomeric variant of CFP (Rizzo et al.,
                     2004)"
                     /label=mCerulean
                     /note=" mammalian codon-optimized"
                     /translation="MVSKGEELFTGVVPILVELDGDVNGHRFSVSGEGEGDATYGKLTL
                     KFICTTGKLPVPWPTLVTTLTWGVQCFARYPDHMKQHDFFKSAMPEGYVQERTIFFKDD
                     GNYKTRAEVKFEGDTLVNRIELKGIDFKEDGNILGHKLEYNAISDNVYITADKQKNGIK
                     AHFKIRHNIEDGSVQLADHYQQNTPIGDGPVLLPDNHYLSTQSALSKDPNEKRDHMVLL
                     EFVTAAGITLGMDELYK"
     primer_bind     complement(969..990)
                     /label=EGFP-N
                     /note="EGFP, reverse primer"
     primer_bind     complement(1230..1249)
                     /label=EXFP-R
                     /note="For distinguishing EGFP variants, reverse primer"
     primer_bind     1577..1598
                     /label=EGFP-C
                     /note="EGFP, forward primer"
     CDS             2010..2720
                     /codon_start=1
                     /product="yellow fluorescent protein optimized for FRET
                     with CyPet (Nguyen and Daugherty, 2005)"
                     /label=YPet
                     /translation="SKGEELFTGVVPILVELDGDVNGHKFSVSGEGEGDATYGKLTLKL
                     LCTTGKLPVPWPTLVTTLGYGVQCFARYPDHMKQHDFFKSAMPEGYVQERTIFFKDDGN
                     YKTRAEVKFEGDTLVNRIELKGIDFKEDGNILGHKLEYNYNSHNVYITADKQKNGIKAN
                     FKIRHNIEDGGVQLADHYQQNTPIGDGPVLLPDNHYLSYQSALFKDPNEKRDHMVLLEF
                     LTAAGITEGMNELYK"
     promoter        complement(2787..2805)
                     /label=SP6 promoter
                     /note="promoter for bacteriophage SP6 RNA polymerase"
     primer_bind     complement(2788..2805)
                     /label=SP6
                     /note="SP6 promoter, forward primer"
     primer_bind     complement(2825..2842)
                     /label=BGH-rev
                     /note="Bovine growth hormone terminator, reverse primer.
                     Also called BGH reverse"
     polyA_signal    2831..3055
                     /label=bGH poly(A) signal
                     /note="bovine growth hormone polyadenylation signal"
     rep_origin      3101..3529
                     /direction=RIGHT
                     /label=f1 ori
                     /note="f1 bacteriophage origin of replication; arrow
                     indicates direction of (+) strand synthesis"
     primer_bind     complement(3188..3207)
                     /label=F1ori-R
                     /note="F1 origin, reverse primer"
     primer_bind     3398..3419
                     /label=F1ori-F
                     /note="F1 origin, forward primer"
     primer_bind     complement(3538..3558)
                     /label=pBABE 3'
                     /note="SV40 enhancer, reverse primer for pBABE vectors"
     promoter        3543..3872
                     /label=SV40 promoter
                     /note="SV40 enhancer and early promoter"
     rep_origin      3723..3858
                     /label=SV40 ori
                     /note="SV40 origin of replication"
     primer_bind     3785..3804
                     /label=SV40pro-F
                     /note="SV40 promoter/origin, forward primer"
     CDS             3939..4733
                     /codon_start=1
                     /gene="aph(3')-II (or nptII)"
                     /product="aminoglycoside phosphotransferase from Tn5"
                     /label=NeoR/KanR
                     /note="confers resistance to neomycin, kanamycin, and G418
                     (Geneticin(R))"
                     /translation="MIEQDGLHAGSPAAWVERLFGYDWAQQTIGCSDAAVFRLSAQGRP
                     VLFVKTDLSGALNELQDEAARLSWLATTGVPCAAVLDVVTEAGRDWLLLGEVPGQDLLS
                     SHLAPAEKVSIMADAMRRLHTLDPATCPFDHQAKHRIERARTRMEAGLVDQDDLDEEHQ
                     GLAPAELFARLKARMPDGEDLVVTHGDACLPNIMVENGRFSGFIDCGRLGVADRYQDIA
                     LATRDIAEELGGEWADRFLVLYGIAAPDSQRIAFYRLLDEFF"
     primer_bind     complement(3993..4012)
                     /label=Neo-R
                     /note="Neomycin resistance gene, reverse primer"
     primer_bind     4603..4622
                     /label=Neo-F
                     /note="Neomycin resistance gene, forward primer"
     polyA_signal    4907..5028
                     /label=SV40 poly(A) signal
                     /note="SV40 polyadenylation signal"
     primer_bind     complement(4944..4963)
                     /label=SV40pA-R
                     /note="SV40 polyA, reverse primer"
     primer_bind     4998..5017
                     /label=EBV-rev
                     /note="SV40 polyA terminator, reverse primer"
     primer_bind     complement(5077..5093)
                     /label=M13 rev
                     /note="common sequencing primer, one of multiple similar
                     variants"
     primer_bind     complement(5077..5093)
                     /label=M13 Reverse
                     /note="In lacZ gene. Also called M13-rev"
     primer_bind     complement(5090..5112)
                     /label=M13/pUC Reverse
                     /note="In lacZ gene"
     protein_bind    5101..5117
                     /label=lac operator
                     /bound_moiety="lac repressor encoded by lacI"
                     /note="The lac repressor binds to the lac operator to
                     inhibit transcription in E. coli. This inhibition can be
                     relieved by adding lactose or
                     isopropyl-beta-D-thiogalactopyranoside (IPTG)."
     promoter        complement(5125..5155)
                     /label=lac promoter
                     /note="promoter for the E. coli lac operon"
     protein_bind    5170..5191
                     /label=CAP binding site
                     /bound_moiety="E. coli catabolite activator protein"
                     /note="CAP binding activates transcription in the presence
                     of cAMP."
     primer_bind     complement(5308..5325)
                     /label=L4440
                     /note="L4440 vector, forward primer"
     rep_origin      complement(5479..6067)
                     /direction=LEFT
                     /label=ori
                     /note="high-copy-number ColE1/pMB1/pBR322/pUC origin of
                     replication"
     primer_bind     complement(5559..5578)
                     /label=pBR322ori-F
                     /note="pBR322 origin, forward primer"
     CDS             complement(6238..7098)
                     /codon_start=1
                     /gene="bla"
                     /product="beta-lactamase"
                     /label=AmpR
                     /note="confers resistance to ampicillin, carbenicillin, and
                     related antibiotics"
                     /translation="MSIQHFRVALIPFFAAFCLPVFAHPETLVKVKDAEDQLGARVGYI
                     ELDLNSGKILESFRPEERFPMMSTFKVLLCGAVLSRIDAGQEQLGRRIHYSQNDLVEYS
                     PVTEKHLTDGMTVRELCSAAITMSDNTAANLLLTTIGGPKELTAFLHNMGDHVTRLDRW
                     EPELNEAIPNDERDTTMPVAMATTLRKLLTGELLTLASRQQLIDWMEADKVAGPLLRSA
                     LPAGWFIADKSGAGERGSRGIIAALGPDGKPSRIVVIYTTGSQATMDERNRQIAEIGAS
                     LIKHW"
     primer_bind     6861..6880
                     /label=Amp-R
                     /note="Ampicillin resistance gene, reverse primer"
     promoter        complement(7099..7203)
                     /gene="bla"
                     /label=AmpR promoter
ORIGIN
        1 acctgacgtc gacggatcgg gagatctccc gatcccctat ggtgcactct cagtacaatc
       61 tgctctgatg ccgcatagtt aagccagtat ctgctccctg cttgtgtgtt ggaggtcgct
      121 gagtagtgcg cgagcaaaat ttaagctaca acaaggcaag gcttgaccga caattgcatg
      181 aagaatctgc ttagggttag gcgttttgcg ctgcttcgcg atgtacgggc cagatatacg
      241 cgttgacatt gattattgac tagttattaa tagtaatcaa ttacggggtc attagttcat
      301 agcccatata tggagttccg cgttacataa cttacggtaa atggcccgcc tggctgaccg
      361 cccaacgacc cccgcccatt gacgtcaata atgacgtatg ttcccatagt aacgccaata
      421 gggactttcc attgacgtca atgggtggag tatttacggt aaactgccca cttggcagta
      481 catcaagtgt atcatatgcc aagtacgccc cctattgacg tcaatgacgg taaatggccc
      541 gcctggcatt atgcccagta catgacctta tgggactttc ctacttggca gtacatctac
      601 gtattagtca tcgctattac catggtgatg cggttttggc agtacatcaa tgggcgtgga
      661 tagcggtttg actcacgggg atttccaagt ctccacccca ttgacgtcaa tgggagtttg
      721 ttttggcacc aaaatcaacg ggactttcca aaatgtcgta acaactccgc cccattgacg
      781 caaatgggcg gtaggcgtgt acggtgggag gtctatataa gcagagctct ctggctaact
      841 agagaaccca ctgcttactg gcttatcgaa attaatacga ctcactatag ggagacccaa
      901 gcttggtacc gagctcggat cccatggtga gcaagggcga ggagctgttc accggggtgg
      961 tgcccatcct ggtcgagctg gacggcgacg taaacggcca caggttcagc gtgtccggcg
     1021 agggcgaggg cgatgccacc tacggcaagc tgaccctgaa gttcatctgc accaccggca
     1081 agctgcccgt gccctggccc accctcgtga ccaccctgac ctggggcgtg cagtgcttcg
     1141 cccgctaccc cgaccacatg aagcagcacg acttcttcaa gtccgccatg cccgaaggct
     1201 acgtccagga gcgtaccatc ttcttcaagg acgacggcaa ctacaagacc cgcgccgagg
     1261 tgaagttcga gggcgacacc ctggtgaacc gcatcgagct gaagggcatc gacttcaagg
     1321 aggacggcaa catcctgggg cacaagctgg agtacaacgc catcagtgac aacgtctata
     1381 tcaccgccga caagcagaag aacggcatca aggcccactt caagatccgc cacaacatcg
     1441 aggacggcag cgtgcagctc gccgaccact accagcagaa cacccccatc ggcgacggcc
     1501 ccgtgctgct gcccgacaac cactacctga gcacccagtc cgccctgagc aaagacccca
     1561 acgagaagcg cgatcacatg gtcctgctgg agttcgtgac cgccgccggg atcactctcg
     1621 gcatggacga gctgtacaag cgcatgcata tgtccggggg cagcagctgc agccagaccc
     1681 caagccgggc catccccgcc actcgccggg tggtgctcgg cgacggcgtg cagctcccgc
     1741 ccggggacta cagcacgacc cccggcggca cgctcttcag caccaccccg ggaggtacca
     1801 ggatcatcta tgaccggaaa ttcctgatgg agtgtcggaa ctcacctgtg accaaaacac
     1861 ccccaaggga tctgcccacc attccggggg tcaccagccc ttccagtgat gagcccccca
     1921 tggaagccag ccagagccac ctgcgcaata gcccagaaga taagcgggcg ggcggtgaag
     1981 agtcacagtt tgagatggac attgagctct ctaaaggtga agaattattc actggtgttg
     2041 tcccaatttt ggttgaatta gatggtgatg ttaatggtca caaattttct gtctccggtg
     2101 aaggtgaagg tgatgctacg tacggtaaat tgaccttaaa attactctgt actactggta
     2161 aattgccagt tccatggcca accttagtca ctactttagg ttatggtgtt caatgttttg
     2221 ctagataccc agatcatatg aaacaacatg actttttcaa gtctgccatg ccagaaggtt
     2281 atgttcaaga aagaactatt tttttcaaag atgacggtaa ctacaagacc agagctgaag
     2341 tcaagtttga aggtgatacc ttagttaata gaatcgaatt aaaaggtatt gattttaaag
     2401 aagatggtaa cattttaggt cacaaattgg aatacaacta taactctcac aatgtttaca
     2461 tcactgctga caaacaaaag aatggtatca aagctaactt caaaattaga cacaacattg
     2521 aagatggtgg tgttcaatta gctgaccatt atcaacaaaa tactccaatt ggtgatggtc
     2581 cagtcttgtt accagacaac cattacttat cctatcaatc tgccttattc aaagatccaa
     2641 acgaaaagag agaccacatg gtcttgttag aatttttgac tgctgctggt attaccgagg
     2701 gtatgaatga attgtacaaa tagtaagaat tctgcagata tccatcacac tggcggccgc
     2761 tcgagcatgc atctagaggg ccctattcta tagtgtcacc taaatgctag agctcgctga
     2821 tcagcctcga ctgtgccttc tagttgccag ccatctgttg tttgcccctc ccccgtgcct
     2881 tccttgaccc tggaaggtgc cactcccact gtcctttcct aataaaatga ggaaattgca
     2941 tcgcattgtc tgagtaggtg tcattctatt ctggggggtg gggtggggca ggacagcaag
     3001 ggggaggatt gggaagacaa tagcaggcat gctggggatg cggtgggctc tatggcttct
     3061 gaggcggaaa gaaccagctg gggctctagg gggtatcccc nnnnnnnnnn nnnnnnnnnn
     3121 nnnnnnnnnn nnnnnnnnnn nnnnnnnnnn nnnnnnnnnn nnnnnnnnnn nnnnnnnnnn
     3181 nnnnnnnnnn nnnnnnnnnn nnnnnnnnnn nnnnnnnnnn nnnncnnnnn nnnnnnnnnn
     3241 nnnnnnnnnn nnnnnnnnnn nnnnnnnnnn nnnnnnnnnn nnnnnnnnnn nnnnnnnnnn
     3301 nnnnnnnnnn nnnnnnannn nnnnnnnnnn nnnnnnnnnn nnnnnnnnnn nnnnnnnnnn
     3361 nnnnnncctt tgacgttgga gtccacgttc tttaatagtg gactcttgtt ccaaactgga
     3421 acaacactca accctatctc ggtctattct tttgatttat aagggatttt gccgatttcg
     3481 gcctattggt taaaaaatga gctgatttaa caaaaattta acgcgaatta attctgtgga
     3541 atgtgtgtca gttagggtgt ggaaagtccc caggctcccc agcaggcaga agtatgcaaa
     3601 gcatgcatct caattagtca gcaaccaggt gtggaaagtc cccaggctcc ccagcaggca
     3661 gaagtatgca aagcatgcat ctcaattagt cagcaaccat agtcccgccc ctaactccgc
     3721 ccatcccgcc cctaactccg cccagttccg cccattctcc gccccatggc tgactaattt
     3781 tttttattta tgcagaggcc gaggccgcct ctgcctctga gctattccag aagtagtgag
     3841 gaggcttttt tggaggccta ggcttttgca aaaagctccc gggagcttgt atatccattt
     3901 tcggatctga tcaagagaca ggatgaggat cgtttcgcat gattgaacaa gatggattgc
     3961 acgcaggttc tccggccgct tgggtggaga ggctattcgg ctatgactgg gcacaacaga
     4021 caatcggctg ctctgatgcc gccgtgttcc ggctgtcagc gcaggggcgc ccggttcttt
     4081 ttgtcaagac cgacctgtcc ggtgccctga atgaactgca ggacgaggca gcgcggctat
     4141 cgtggctggc cacgacgggc gttccttgcg cagctgtgct cgacgttgtc actgaagcgg
     4201 gaagggactg gctgctattg ggcgaagtgc cggggcagga tctcctgtca tctcaccttg
     4261 ctcctgccga gaaagtatcc atcatggctg atgcaatgcg gcggctgcat acgcttgatc
     4321 cggctacctg cccattcgac caccaagcga aacatcgcat cgagcgagca cgtactcgga
     4381 tggaagccgg tcttgtcgat caggatgatc tggacgaaga gcatcagggg ctcgcgccag
     4441 ccgaactgtt cgccaggctc aaggcgcgca tgcccgacgg cgaggatctc gtcgtgaccc
     4501 atggcgatgc ctgcttgccg aatatcatgg tggaaaatgg ccgcttttct ggattcatcg
     4561 actgtggccg gctgggtgtg gcggaccgct atcaggacat agcgttggct acccgtgata
     4621 ttgctgaaga gcttggcggc gaatgggctg accgcttcct cgtgctttac ggtatcgccg
     4681 ctcccgattc gcagcgcatc gccttctatc gccttcttga cgagttcttc tgagcgggac
     4741 tctggggttc gaaatgaccg accaagcgac gcccaacctg ccatcacgag atttcgattc
     4801 caccgccgcc ttctatgaaa ggttgggctt cggaatcgtt ttccgggacg ccggctggat
     4861 gatcctccag cgcggggatc tcatgctgga gttcttcgcc caccccaact tgtttattgc
     4921 agcttataat ggttacaaat aaagcaatag catcacaaat ttcacaaata aagcattttt
     4981 ttcactgcat tctagttgtg gtttgtccaa actcatcaat gtatcttatc atgtctgtat
     5041 accgtcgacc tctagctaga gcttggcgta atcatggtca tagctgtttc ctgtgtgaaa
     5101 ttgttatccg ctcacaattc cacacaacat acgagccgga agcataaagt gtaaagcctg
     5161 gggtgcctaa tgagtgagct aactcacatt aattgcgttg cgctcactgc ccgctttcca
     5221 gtcgggaaac ctgtcgtgcc agctgcatta atgaatcggc caacgcgcgg ggagaggcgg
     5281 tttgcgtatt gggcgctctt ccgcttcctc gctcactgac tcgctgcgct cggtcgttcg
     5341 gctgcggcga gcggtatcag ctcactcaaa ggcggtaata cggttatcca cagaatcagg
     5401 ggataacgca ggaaagaaca tgtgagcaaa aggccagcaa aaggccagga accgtaaaaa
     5461 ggccgcgttg ctggcgtttt tccataggct ccgcccccct gacgagcatc acaaaaatcg
     5521 acgctcaagt cagaggtggc gaaacccgac aggactataa agataccagg cgtttccccc
     5581 tggaagctcc ctcgtgcgct ctcctgttcc gaccctgccg cttaccggat acctgtccgc
     5641 ctttctccct tcgggaagcg tggcgctttc tcatagctca cgctgtaggt atctcagttc
     5701 ggtgtaggtc gttcgctcca agctgggctg tgtgcacgaa ccccccgttc agcccgaccg
     5761 ctgcgcctta tccggtaact atcgtcttga gtccaacccg gtaagacacg acttatcgcc
     5821 actggcagca gccactggta acaggattag cagagcgagg tatgtaggcg gtgctacaga
     5881 gttcttgaag tggtggccta actacggcta cactagaaga acagtatttg gtatctgcgc
     5941 tctgctgaag ccagttacct tcggaaaaag agttggtagc tcttgatccg gcaaacaaac
     6001 caccgctggt agcggtggtt tttttgtttg caagcagcag attacgcgca gaaaaaaagg
     6061 atctcaagaa gatcctttga tcttttctac ggggtctgac gctcagtgga acgaaaactc
     6121 acgttaaggg attttggtca tgagattatc aaaaaggatc ttcacctaga tccttttaaa
     6181 ttaaaaatga agttttaaat caatctaaag tatatatgag taaacttggt ctgacagtta
     6241 ccaatgctta atcagtgagg cacctatctc agcgatctgt ctatttcgtt catccatagt
     6301 tgcctgactc cccgtcgtgt agataactac gatacgggag ggcttaccat ctggccccag
     6361 tgctgcaatg ataccgcgag acccacgctc accggctcca gatttatcag caataaacca
     6421 gccagccgga agggccgagc gcagaagtgg tcctgcaact ttatccgcct ccatccagtc
     6481 tattaattgt tgccgggaag ctagagtaag tagttcgcca gttaatagtt tgcgcaacgt
     6541 tgttgccatt gctacaggca tcgtggtgtc acgctcgtcg tttggtatgg cttcattcag
     6601 ctccggttcc caacgatcaa ggcgagttac atgatccccc atgttgtgca aaaaagcggt
     6661 tagctccttc ggtcctccga tcgttgtcag aagtaagttg gccgcagtgt tatcactcat
     6721 ggttatggca gcactgcata attctcttac tgtcatgcca tccgtaagat gcttttctgt
     6781 gactggtgag tactcaacca agtcattctg agaatagtgt atgcggcgac cgagttgctc
     6841 ttgcccggcg tcaatacggg ataataccgc gccacatagc agaactttaa aagtgctcat
     6901 cattggaaaa cgttcttcgg ggcgaaaact ctcaaggatc ttaccgctgt tgagatccag
     6961 ttcgatgtaa cccactcgtg cacccaactg atcttcagca tcttttactt tcaccagcgt
     7021 ttctgggtga gcaaaaacag gaaggcaaaa tgccgcaaaa aagggaataa gggcgacacg
     7081 gaaatgttga atactcatac tcttcctttt tcaatattat tgaagcattt atcagggtta
     7141 ttgtctcatg agcggataca tatttgaatg tatttagaaa aataaacaaa taggggttcc
     7201 gcgcacattt ccccgaaaag tgcc
//
